LOCUS       Exported 7140 bp ds-DNA circular SYN 12-MAY-2021
DEFINITION  synthetic circular DNA
ACCESSION   .
VERSION     .
KEYWORDS    pCMV BAF170-Flag
SOURCE      synthetic DNA construct
  ORGANISM  synthetic DNA construct
REFERENCE   1 (bases 1 to 7140)
  AUTHORS   Xi Q, He W, Zhang XH, Le HV, Massague J
  TITLE     Genome-wide impact of the BRG1 SWI/SNF chromatin remodeler on the
            transforming growth factor beta transcriptional program.
  JOURNAL   J Biol Chem. 2008 Jan 11. 283(2):1146-55.
  PUBMED    18003620
REFERENCE   2 (bases 1 to 7140)
  AUTHORS   .
  TITLE     Direct Submission
  JOURNAL   Exported May 12, 2021 from SnapGene Server 1.1.58
            http://www.snapgene.com
FEATURES             Location/Qualifiers
     source          1..7140
                     /organism="synthetic DNA construct"
                     /mol_type="other DNA"
     primer_bind     126..148
                     /label=M13/pUC Forward
                     /note="In lacZ gene"
     primer_bind     140..157
                     /label=M13 Forward
                     /note="In lacZ gene. Also called M13-F20 or M13 (-21)
                     Forward"
     primer_bind     141..157
                     /label=M13 fwd
                     /note="common sequencing primer, one of multiple similar
                     variants"
     enhancer        318..697
                     /label=CMV enhancer
                     /note="human cytomegalovirus immediate early enhancer"
     promoter        698..901
                     /label=CMV promoter
                     /note="human cytomegalovirus (CMV) immediate early
                     promoter"
     primer_bind     852..872
                     /label=CMV-F
                     /note="Human CMV immediate early promoter, forward primer"
     CDS             4582..4605
                     /codon_start=1
                     /product="FLAG(R) epitope tag, followed by an enterokinase
                     cleavage site"
                     /label=FLAG
                     /translation="DYKDDDDK"
     protein_bind    4625..4646
                     /label=CAP binding site
                     /bound_moiety="E. coli catabolite activator protein"
                     /note="CAP binding activates transcription in the presence
                     of cAMP."
     primer_bind     complement(4763..4780)
                     /label=L4440
                     /note="L4440 vector, forward primer"
     rep_origin      complement(4934..5522)
                     /direction=LEFT
                     /label=ori
                     /note="high-copy-number ColE1/pMB1/pBR322/pUC origin of
                     replication"
     primer_bind     complement(5014..5033)
                     /label=pBR322ori-F
                     /note="pBR322 origin, forward primer"
     CDS             complement(5693..6553)
                     /codon_start=1
                     /gene="bla"
                     /product="beta-lactamase"
                     /label=AmpR
                     /note="confers resistance to ampicillin, carbenicillin, and
                     related antibiotics"
                     /translation="MSIQHFRVALIPFFAAFCLPVFAHPETLVKVKDAEDQLGARVGYI
                     ELDLNSGKILESFRPEERFPMMSTFKVLLCGAVLSRIDAGQEQLGRRIHYSQNDLVEYS
                     PVTEKHLTDGMTVRELCSAAITMSDNTAANLLLTTIGGPKELTAFLHNMGDHVTRLDRW
                     EPELNEAIPNDERDTTMPVAMATTLRKLLTGELLTLASRQQLIDWMEADKVAGPLLRSA
                     LPAGWFIADKSGAGERGSRGIIAALGPDGKPSRIVVIYTTGSQATMDERNRQIAEIGAS
                     LIKHW"
     primer_bind     6316..6335
                     /label=Amp-R
                     /note="Ampicillin resistance gene, reverse primer"
     promoter        complement(6554..6658)
                     /gene="bla"
                     /label=AmpR promoter
     rep_origin      6685..7140
                     /direction=RIGHT
                     /label=f1 ori
                     /note="f1 bacteriophage origin of replication; arrow
                     indicates direction of (+) strand synthesis"
     primer_bind     complement(6772..6791)
                     /label=F1ori-R
                     /note="F1 origin, reverse primer"
     primer_bind     6982..7003
                     /label=F1ori-F
                     /note="F1 origin, forward primer"
ORIGIN
        1 ccattcgcca ttcaggctgc gcaactgttg ggaagggcga tcggtgcggg cctcttcgct
       61 attacgccag ctggcgaaag ggggatgtgc tgcaaggcga ttaagttggg taacgccagg
      121 gttttcccag tcacgacgtt gtaaaacgac ggccagtgcc aagctgatct atacattgaa
      181 tcaatattgg caattagcca tattagtcat tggttatata gcataaatca atattggcta
      241 ttggccattg catacgttgt atctatatca taatatgtac atttatattg gctcatgtcc
      301 aatatgaccg ccatgttgac attgattatt gactagttat taatagtaat caattacggg
      361 gtcattagtt catagcccat atatggagtt ccgcgttaca taacttacgg taaatggccc
      421 gcctggctga ccgcccaacg acccccgccc attgacgtca ataatgacgt atgttcccat
      481 agtaacgcca atagggactt tccattgacg tcaatgggtg gagtatttac ggtaaactgc
      541 ccacttggca gtacatcaag tgtatcatat gccaagtccg ccccctattg acgtcaatga
      601 cggtaaatgg cccgcctggc attatgccca gtacatgacc ttacgggact ttcctacttg
      661 gcagtacatc tacgtattag tcatcgctat taccatggtg atgcggtttt ggcagtacac
      721 caatgggcgt ggatagcggt ttgactcacg gggatttcca agtctccacc ccattgacgt
      781 caatgggagt ttgttttggc accaaaatca acgggacttt ccaaaatgtc gtaataaccc
      841 cgccccgttg acgcaaatgg gcggtaggcg tgtacggtgg gaggtctata taagcagagc
      901 tcgtttagtg aaccgtcaga attccccgag ccggagaagn nnnnnnnnnn nnnnnnnnnn
      961 nnnnnnnnnn nnnnnnnnnn nnnnnnnnnn nnnnnnnnnn nnnnnnnnnn nnnnnnnnnn
     1021 nnnnnnnnnn nnnnnnnnnn nnnnnnnnnn nnnnnnnnnn nnnnnnnnnn nnnnnnnnnn
     1081 nnnnnnnnnn nnnnnnnnnn nnnnnnnnnn nnnnnnnnnn nnnnnnnnnn nnnnnnnnnn
     1141 nnnnnnnnnn nnnnnnnnnn nnnnnnnnnn nnnnnnnnnn nnnnnnnnnn nnnnnnnnnn
     1201 nnnnnnnnnn nnnnnnnnnn nnnnnnnnnn nnnnnnnnnn nnnnnnnnnn nnnnnnnnnn
     1261 nnnnnnnnnn nnnnnnnnnn nnnnnnnnnn nnnnnnnnnn nnnnnnnnnn nnnnnnnnnn
     1321 nnnnnnnnnn nnnnnnnnnn nnnnnnnnnn nnnnnnnnnn nnnnnnnnnn nnnnnnnnnn
     1381 nnnnnnnnnn nnnnnnnnnn nnnnnnnnnn nnnnnnnnnn nnnnnnnnnn nnnnnnnnnn
     1441 nnnnnnnnnn nnnnnnnnnn nnnnnnnnnn nnnnnnnnnn nnnnnnnnnn nnnnnnnnnn
     1501 nnnnnnnnnn nnnnnnnnnn nnnnnnnnnn nnnnnnnnnn nnnnnnnnnn nnnnnnnnnn
     1561 nnnnnnnnnn nnnnnnnnnn nnnnnnnnnn nnnnnnnnnn nnnnnnnnnn nnnnnnnnnn
     1621 nnnnnnnnnn nnnnnnnnnn nnnnnnnnnn nnnnnnnnnn nnnnnnnnnn nnnnnnnnnn
     1681 nnnnnnnnnn nnnnnnnnnn nnnnnnnnnn nnnnnnnnnn nnnnnnnnnn nnnnnnnnnn
     1741 nnnnnnnnnn nnnnnnnnnn nnnnnnnnnn nnnnnnnnnn nnnnnnnnnn nnnnnnnnnn
     1801 nnnnnnnnnn nnnnnnnnnn nnnnnnnnnn nnnnnnnnnn nnnnnnnnnn nnnnnnnnnn
     1861 nnnnnnnnnn nnnnnnnnnn nnnnnnnnnn nnnnnnnnnn nnnnnnnnnn nnnnnnnnnn
     1921 nnnnnnnnnn nnnnnnnnnn nnnnnnnnnn nnnnnnnnnn nnnnnnnnnn nnnnnnnnnn
     1981 nnnnnnnnnn nnnnnnnnnn nnnnnnnnnn nnnnnnnnnn nnnnnnnnnn nnnnnnnnnn
     2041 nnnnnnnnnn nnnnnnnnnn nnnnnnnnnn nnnnnnnnnn nnnnnnnnnn nnnnnnnnnn
     2101 nnnnnnnnnn nnnnnnnnnn nnnnnnnnnn nnnnnnnnnn nnnnnnnnnn nnnnnnnnnn
     2161 nnnnnnnnnn nnnnnnnnnn nnnnnnnnnn nnnnnnnnnn nnnnnnnnnn nnnnnnnnnn
     2221 nnnnnnnnnn nnnnnnnnnn nnnnnnnnnn nnnnnnnnnn nnnnnnnnnn nnnnnnnnnn
     2281 nnnnnnnnnn nnnnnnnnnn nnnnnnnnnn nnnnnnnnnn nnnnnnnnnn nnnnnnnnnn
     2341 nnnnnnnnnn nnnnnnnnnn nnnnnnnnnn nnnnnnnnnn nnnnnnnnnn nnnnnnnnnn
     2401 nnnnnnnnnn nnnnnnnnnn nnnnnnnnnn nnnnnnnnnn nnnnnnnnnn nnnnnnnnnn
     2461 nnnnnnnnnn nnnnnnnnnn nnnnnnnnnn nnnnnnnnnn nnnnnnnnnn nnnnnnnnnn
     2521 nnnnnnnnnn nnnnnnnnnn nnnnnnnnnn nnnnnnnnnn nnnnnnnnnn nnnnnnnnnn
     2581 nnnnnnnnnn nnnnnnnnnn nnnnnnnnnn nnnnnnnnnn nnnnnnnnnn nnnnnnnnnn
     2641 nnnnnnnnnn nnnnnnnnnn nnnnnnnnnn nnnnnnnnnn nnnnnnnnnn nnnnnnnnnn
     2701 nnnnnnnnnn nnnnnnnnnn nnnnnnnnnn nnnnnnnnnn nnnnnnnnnn nnnnnnnnnn
     2761 nnnnnnnnnn nnnnnnnnnn nnnnnnnnnn nnnnnnnnnn nnnnnnnnnn nnnnnnnnnn
     2821 nnnnnnnnnn nnnnnnnnnn nnnnnnnnnn nnnnnnnnnn nnnnnnnnnn nnnnnnnnnn
     2881 nnnnnnnnnn nnnnnnnnnn nnnnnnnnnn nnnnnnnnnn nnnnnnnnnn nnnnnnnnnn
     2941 nnnnnnnnnn nnnnnnnnnn nnnnnnnnnn nnnnnnnnnn nnnnnnnnnn nnnnnnnnnn
     3001 nnnnnnnnnn nnnnnnnnnn nnnnnnnnnn nnnnnnnnnn nnnnnnnnnn nnnnnnnnnn
     3061 nnnnnnnnnn nnnnnnnnnn nnnnnnnnnn nnnnnnnnnn nnnnnnnnnn nnnnnnnnnn
     3121 nnnnnnnnnn nnnnnnnnnn nnnnnnnnnn nnnnnnnnnn nnnnnnnnnn nnnnnnnnnn
     3181 nnnnnnnnnn nnnnnnnnnn nnnnnnnnnn nnnnnnnnnn nnnnnnnnnn nnnnnnnnnn
     3241 nnnnnnnnnn nnnnnnnnnn nnnnnnnnnn nnnnnnnnnn nnnnnnnnnn nnnnnnnnnn
     3301 nnnnnnnnnn nnnnnnnnnn nnnnnnnnnn nnnnnnnnnn nnnnnnnnnn nnnnnnnnnn
     3361 nnnnnnnnnn nnnnnnnnnn nnnnnnnnnn nnnnnnnnnn nnnnnnnnnn nnnnnnnnnn
     3421 nnnnnnnnnn nnnnnnnnnn nnnnnnnnnn nnnnnnnnnn nnnnnnnnnn nnnnnnnnnn
     3481 nnnnnnnnnn nnnnnnnnnn nnnnnnnnnn nnnnnnnnnn nnnnnnnnnn nnnnnnnnnn
     3541 nnnnnnnnnn nnnnnnnnnn nnnnnnnnnn nnnnnnnnnn nnnnnnnnnn nnnnnnnnnn
     3601 nnnnnnnnnn nnnnnnnnnn nnnnnnnnnn nnnnnnnnnn nnnnnnnnnn nnnnnnnnnn
     3661 nnnnnnnnnn nnnnnnnnnn nnnnnnnnnn nnnnnnnnnn nnnnnnnnnn nnnnnnnnnn
     3721 nnnnnnnnnn nnnnnnnnnn nnnnnnnnnn nnnnnnnnnn nnnnnnnnnn nnnnnnnnnn
     3781 nnnnnnnnnn nnnnnnnnnn nnnnnnnnnn nnnnnnnnnn nnnnnnnnnn nnnnnnnnnn
     3841 nnnnnnnnnn nnnnnnnnnn nnnnnnnnnn nnnnnnnnnn nnnnnnnnnn nnnnnnnnnn
     3901 nnnnnnnnnn nnnnnnnnnn nnnnnnnnnn nnnnnnnnnn nnnnnnnnnn nnnnnnnnnn
     3961 nnnnnnnnnn nnnnnnnnnn nnnnnnnnnn nnnnnnnnnn nnnnnnnnnn nnnnnnnnnn
     4021 nnnnnnnnnn nnnnnnnnnn nnnnnnnnnn nnnnnnnnnn nnnnnnnnnn nnnnnnnnnn
     4081 nnnnnnnnnn nnnnnnnnnn nnnnnnnnnn nnnnnnnnnn nnnnnnnnnn nnnnnnnnnn
     4141 nnnnnnnnnn nnnnnnnnnn nnnnnnnnnn nnnnnnnnnn nnnnnnnnnn nnnnnnnnnn
     4201 nnnnnnnnnn nnnnnnnnnn nnnnnnnnnn nnnnnnnnnn nnnnnnnnnn nnnnnnnnnn
     4261 nnnnnnnnnn nnnnnnnnnn nnnnnnnnnn nnnnnnnnnn nnnnnnnnnn nnnnnnnnnn
     4321 nnnnnnnnnn nnnnnnnnnn nnnnnnnnnn nnnnnnnnnn nnnnnnnnnn nnnnnnnnnn
     4381 nnnnnnnnnn nnnnnnnnnn nnnnnnnnnn nnnnnnnnnn nnnnnnnnnn nnnnnnnnnn
     4441 nnnnnnnnnn nnnnnnnnnn nnnnnnnnnn nnnnnnnnnn nnnnnnnnnn nnnnnnnnnn
     4501 nnnnnnnnnn nnnnnnnnnn nnnnnnnnnn nnnnnnnnnn nnnnnnnnnn nnnnnnnnnn
     4561 nnnnnnnnnn nnnnnnnnnn ngactacaag gacgacgatg acaagtgaaa gcttggggtg
     4621 cctaatgagt gagctaactc acattaattg cgttgcgctc actgcccgct ttccagtcgg
     4681 gaaacctgtc gtgccagctg cattaatgaa tcggccaacg cgcggggaga ggcggtttgc
     4741 gtattgggcg ctcttccgct tcctcgctca ctgactcgct gcgctcggtc gttcggctgc
     4801 ggcgagcggt atcagctcac tcaaaggcgg taatacggtt atccacagaa tcaggggata
     4861 acgcaggaaa gaacatgtga gcaaaaggcc agcaaaaggc caggaaccgt aaaaaggccg
     4921 cgttgctggc gtttttccat aggctccgcc cccctgacga gcatcacaaa aatcgacgct
     4981 caagtcagag gtggcgaaac ccgacaggac tataaagata ccaggcgttt ccccctggaa
     5041 gctccctcgt gcgctctcct gttccgaccc tgccgcttac cggatacctg tccgcctttc
     5101 tcccttcggg aagcgtggcg ctttctcata gctcacgctg taggtatctc agttcggtgt
     5161 aggtcgttcg ctccaagctg ggctgtgtgc acgaaccccc cgttcagccc gaccgctgcg
     5221 ccttatccgg taactatcgt cttgagtcca acccggtaag acacgactta tcgccactgg
     5281 cagcagccac tggtaacagg attagcagag cgaggtatgt aggcggtgct acagagttct
     5341 tgaagtggtg gcctaactac ggctacacta gaagaacagt atttggtatc tgcgctctgc
     5401 tgaagccagt taccttcgga aaaagagttg gtagctcttg atccggcaaa caaaccaccg
     5461 ctggtagcgg tggttttttt gtttgcaagc agcagattac gcgcagaaaa aaaggatctc
     5521 aagaagatcc tttgatcttt tctacggggt ctgacgctca gtggaacgaa aactcacgtt
     5581 aagggatttt ggtcatgaga ttatcaaaaa ggatcttcac ctagatcctt ttaaattaaa
     5641 aatgaagttt taaatcaatc taaagtatat atgagtaaac ttggtctgac agttaccaat
     5701 gcttaatcag tgaggcacct atctcagcga tctgtctatt tcgttcatcc atagttgcct
     5761 gactccccgt cgtgtagata actacgatac gggagggctt accatctggc cccagtgctg
     5821 caatgatacc gcgagaccca cgctcaccgg ctccagattt atcagcaata aaccagccag
     5881 ccggaagggc cgagcgcaga agtggtcctg caactttatc cgcctccatc cagtctatta
     5941 attgttgccg ggaagctaga gtaagtagtt cgccagttaa tagtttgcgc aacgttgttg
     6001 ccattgctac aggcatcgtg gtgtcacgct cgtcgtttgg tatggcttca ttcagctccg
     6061 gttcccaacg atcaaggcga gttacatgat cccccatgtt gtgcaaaaaa gcggttagct
     6121 ccttcggtcc tccgatcgtt gtcagaagta agttggccgc agtgttatca ctcatggtta
     6181 tggcagcact gcataattct cttactgtca tgccatccgt aagatgcttt tctgtgactg
     6241 gtgagtactc aaccaagtca ttctgagaat agtgtatgcg gcgaccgagt tgctcttgcc
     6301 cggcgtcaat acgggataat accgcgccac atagcagaac tttaaaagtg ctcatcattg
     6361 gaaaacgttc ttcggggcga aaactctcaa ggatcttacc gctgttgaga tccagttcga
     6421 tgtaacccac tcgtgcaccc aactgatctt cagcatcttt tactttcacc agcgtttctg
     6481 ggtgagcaaa aacaggaagg caaaatgccg caaaaaaggg aataagggcg acacggaaat
     6541 gttgaatact catactcttc ctttttcaat attattgaag catttatcag ggttattgtc
     6601 tcatgagcgg atacatattt gaatgtattt agaaaaataa acaaataggg gttccgcgca
     6661 catttccccg aaaagtgcca cctgnnnnnn nnnnnnnnnn nnnnnnnnnn nnnnnnnnnn
     6721 nnnnnnnnnn nnnnnnnnnn nnnnnnnnnn nnnnnnnnnn nnnnnnnnnn nnnnnnnnnn
     6781 nnnnnnnnnn nnnnnnnnnn nnnnnnnncn nnnnnnnnnn nnnnnnnnnn nnnnnnnnnn
     6841 nnnnnnnnnn nnnnnnnnnn nnnnnnnnnn nnnnnnnnnn nnnnnnnnnn nnnnnnnnnn
     6901 annnnnnnnn nnnnnnnnnn nnnnnnnnnn nnnnnnnnnn nnnnnnnnnn cctttgacgt
     6961 tggagtccac gttctttaat agtggactct tgttccaaac tggaacaaca ctcaacccta
     7021 tctcggtcta ttcttttgat ttataaggga ttttgccgat ttcggcctat tggttaaaaa
     7081 atgagctgat ttaacaaaaa tttaacgcga attttaacaa aatattaacg cttacaattt
//
