[The description below was written by a language model from this plasmid's Addgene catalogue record and the feature table of its GenBank file.]
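Description:
pCMV BAF170-Flag is a mammalian expression plasmid built on the pCMV5 backbone that drives expression of human BAF170 (SMARCC2), a core subunit of the SWI/SNF (BAF) ATP-dependent chromatin remodeling complex. The cDNA, listed as roughly 4 kb, was inserted between the SphI and HindIII sites, both of which are retained. According to the depositor's comment, it was taken from an earlier baculovirus-type pFASTBAC-BAF170 construct. Transcription comes from the human cytomegalovirus immediate-early enhancer and promoter, which give strong constitutive expression in most transfected mammalian cell lines. A FLAG epitope is fused to the C terminus of the protein, allowing detection by immunoblotting or immunofluorescence and recovery of BAF170-containing complexes by anti-FLAG immunoprecipitation.

For propagation in E. coli the plasmid carries a high-copy ColE1/pUC-type origin and the beta-lactamase gene with its own promoter, conferring ampicillin resistance. An f1 phage origin is also present and could support single-stranded DNA production. No mammalian selection marker is annotated, so the construct appears suited mainly to transient transfection. The feature table does not annotate the BAF170 coding sequence itself, leaving an unlabelled stretch between the CMV promoter and the FLAG tag where the insert is expected to lie, and no polyadenylation signal is annotated downstream. The held sequence record is 7140 bp, noticeably shorter than the sum of the catalogue's backbone and insert sizes, so the listed sizes should be treated as approximate. The associated publication examined the role of the BRG1 SWI/SNF remodeler in the TGF-beta transcriptional program, which suggests use in studying SWI/SNF subunit function and interactions in that context.
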