Addgene plasmid #19142: pCMV BAF170-Flag
Depositing lab: Joan Massague. Depositing organization: Memorial Sloan-Kettering Cancer Center. Publication: Genome-wide impact of the BRG1 SWI/SNF chromatin remodeler on the transforming growth factor beta transcriptional program. Xi Q, He W, Zhang XH, Le HV, Massague J. J Biol Chem. 2008 Jan 11. 283(2):1146-55. 10.1074/jbc.M707479200 PubMed 18003620.
Backbone
  Vector backbone: pCMV5
  Backbone size w/o insert (bp): 4657
  Vector type: Mammalian Expression
Growth in bacteria
  Bacterial resistance: Ampicillin, 100 μg/mL
  Growth temperature: 37°C
  Growth strain: DH5alpha
  Copy number: High Copy
Gene/Insert
  Gene/Insert name: SWI/SNF related, matrix associated, actin dependent regulator of chromatin, subfamily c, member 2 (alt name: SMARCC2, BAF170, CRACC2, Rsc8)
  Species: H. sapiens (human)
  Insert size (bp): 4000
  Entrez Gene: SMARCC2 (a.k.a. BAF170, CRACC2, CSS8, Rsc8)
  Tag / fusion protein: Flag (C terminal on insert)
  Cloning method: Restriction Enzyme; 5′ cloning site SphI (not destroyed); 3′ cloning site HindIII (not destroyed)
  Sequencing primers: 5′ CMV Forward
Resource information
  A portion of this plasmid was derived from a plasmid made by: Hong-van Le
Terms and licenses: Academic/Nonprofit Terms; Industry Terms: Not Available to Industry
Depositor comments: hunam BAF170 cDNA from pFASTBAC-BAF170 Kingston's lab
How to cite: pCMV BAF170-Flag was a gift from Joan Massague (Addgene plasmid # 19142 ; http://n2t.net/addgene:19142 ; RRID:Addgene_19142)
